Addgene plasmid #249216: pLenti-hCDCP1-gRNA1
Purpose: CDCP1 CRISPR KO
Depositing lab: Weihong Tan. Depositing organization: Hangzhou Institute of Medicine, Chinese Academy of Sciences. Publication: SPARK-seq: A high-throughput platform for aptamer discovery and kinetic profiling. Luo G, Song J, Fu Y, Jiang Y, Gao Y, Zhong Z, Li L, Wei Y, Jia HR, Guo L, Fu T, Wu Q, Tan W. Science. 2026 Jan;391(6780):eadv6127. doi: 10.1126/science.adv6127. Epub 2026 Jan 1. PubMed 41477891.
Backbone
  Vector backbone: pLenti-sgRNA
  Backbone manufacturer: Eric Lander and David Sabatini, Addgene plasmid #71409
  Vector type: Lentiviral, CRISPR
Growth in bacteria
  Bacterial resistance: Ampicillin, 100 μg/mL
  Growth temperature: 37°C
  Growth strain: NEB Stable
  Copy number: High Copy
Gene/Insert
  Gene/Insert name: CDCP1
  gRNA/shRNA sequence: GGCCGAATCGATGCCACCG
  Species: H. sapiens (human)
  Entrez Gene: CDCP1 (a.k.a. CD318, SIMA135, TRASK)
  Promoter: U6
  Cloning method: Restriction Enzyme; 5′ cloning site Unknown (unknown if destroyed)
Terms and licenses: Academic/Nonprofit Terms; Industry Terms: Not Available to Industry
How to cite: pLenti-hCDCP1-gRNA1 was a gift from Weihong Tan (Addgene plasmid # 249216 ; http://n2t.net/addgene:249216 ; RRID:Addgene_249216)
