[The description below was written by a language model from this plasmid's Addgene catalogue record and pLannotate feature annotations shown in this document.]
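Description:
pLenti-hCDCP1-gRNA1 is a third-generation-style lentiviral CRISPR guide vector built on the pLenti-sgRNA backbone and intended for knockout of human CDCP1 (also known as CD318, SIMA135 or TRASK). In bacteria it is maintained through a high-copy ColE1/pUC-type origin and selected with ampicillin via the β-lactamase gene. The backbone also carries an f1 origin, an SV40 origin and poly(A) signal, and remnants of a lac/lacZα cloning region flanked by T7 and T3 promoters.

The viral portion begins with an RSV promoter fused to a truncated HIV-1 5' LTR, which drives Tat-independent production of the genomic RNA in packaging cells. This is followed by the Ψ packaging signal with a gag fragment, and by the Rev response element for nuclear export of the unspliced transcript. The genome ends in a ΔU3 self-inactivating 3' LTR, so the integrated provirus lacks LTR promoter activity.

Between the LTRs, a human U6 RNA polymerase III promoter expresses the CDCP1-targeting spacer joined to the Streptococcus pyogenes Cas9 guide RNA scaffold. Downstream lie a cPPT/CTS element, which aids nuclear import of the viral genome, and an EF-1α core promoter driving puromycin N-acetyltransferase for selection of transduced mammalian cells. A WPRE follows to enhance transcript expression.

No Cas9 coding sequence is annotated, so the nuclease must be supplied separately, for example from a Cas9-expressing cell line or a second vector. The name suggests this is one of several guides against the gene. The restriction sites used to clone the guide are not recorded.
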