Features (pLannotate 1.2.2; 27 found; start..end, strand, type, name):
      5..231     +  promoter       RSV promoter: Rous sarcoma virus enhancer/promoter
    232..412     +  LTR            5' LTR (truncated): truncated 5' long terminal repeat (LTR) from HIV-1
    459..584     +  misc_feature   HIV-1 Ψ: packaging signal of human immunodeficiency virus type 1
    568..931     +  CDS            HIV-1 gag (fragment): gag protein from human immunodeficiency virus 1; gag
   1077..1310    +  misc_feature   RRE: The Rev response element (RRE) of HIV-1 allows for Rev-dependent mRNA export from the nucleus to the cytoplasm.
   1687..1713    +  CDS            Rev (fragment): human immunodeficiency virus 1 (HIV-1) Rev protein; rev; enhances nuclear export of unspliced and incompletely spliced viral mRNAs
   1717..1957    +  promoter       U6 promoter: RNA polymerase III promoter for human U6 snRNA
   1986..2061    +  misc_RNA       gRNA scaffold: guide RNA scaffold for the Streptococcus pyogenes CRISPR/Cas9 system
   2109..2226    +  misc_feature   cPPT/CTS: central polypurine tract and central termination sequence of HIV-1
   2295..2506    +  promoter       EF-1α core promoter: core promoter for human elongation factor EF-1α
   2532..3131    +  CDS            PuroR (fragment): puromycin N-acetyltransferase; pac from Streptomyces; confers resistance to puromycin
   3147..3735    +  misc_feature   WPRE: woodchuck hepatitis virus posttranscriptional regulatory element
   3786..3805    +  misc_feature   cPPT/CTS (fragment): central polypurine tract and central termination sequence of HIV-1
   3807..4040    +  LTR            3' LTR (ΔU3): self-inactivating 3' long terminal repeat (LTR) from HIV-1
   4118..4239    +  polyA_signal   SV40 poly(A) signal: SV40 polyadenylation signal
   4279..4414    +  rep_origin     SV40 ori: SV40 origin of replication
   4435..4453    -  promoter       T7 promoter: promoter for bacteriophage T7 RNA polymerase
   4461..4616    +  CDS            lacZα (fragment): LacZα fragment of β-galactosidase; lacZ fragment
   4621..5049    +  rep_origin     f1 ori (sequence partly withheld): f1 bacteriophage origin of replication; arrow indicates direction of (+) strand synthesis
   5102..5206    +  promoter       AmpR promoter: bla
   5207..6067    +  CDS            AmpR: β-lactamase; bla; confers resistance to ampicillin, carbenicillin, and related antibiotics
   6238..6826    +  rep_origin     ori: high-copy-number ColE1/pMB1/pBR322/pUC origin of replication
   7009..7101    +  CDS            lacI (fragment): lac repressor; lacI; The lac repressor binds to the lac operator to inhibit transcription in E. coli. This inhibition can be relieved by adding lactose or isopropyl-β-D-thiogalactopyranoside (IPTG).
   7114..7135    +  protein_bind   CAP binding site: CAP binding activates transcription in the presence of cAMP. E. coli catabolite activator protein
   7150..7180    +  promoter       lac promoter: promoter for the E. coli lac operon
   7188..7204    +  protein_bind   lac operator: The lac repressor binds to the lac operator to inhibit transcription in E. coli. This inhibition can be relieved by adding lactose or isopropyl-β-D-thiogalactopyranoside (IPTG). lac repressor encoded by lacI
   7249..7267    +  promoter       T3 promoter: promoter for bacteriophage T3 RNA polymerase
>Addgene plasmid #249216 | pLenti-hCDCP1-gRNA1 | addgene full sequence | sequence record 499761 | Addgene NGS Result
TTAATGTAGTCTTATGCAATACTCTTGTAGTCTTGCAACATGGTAACGATGAGTTAGCAACATGCCTTAC
AAGGAGAGAAAAAGCACCGTGCATGCCGATTGGTGGAAGTAAGGTGGTACGATCGTGCCTTATTAGGAAG
GCAACAGACGGGTCTGACATGGATTGGACGAACCACTGAATTGCCGCATTGCAGAGATATTGTATTTAAG
TGCCTAGCTCGATACATAAACGGGTCTCTCTGGTTAGACCAGATCTGAGCCTGGGAGCTCTCTGGCTAAC
TAGGGAACCCACTGCTTAAGCCTCAATAAAGCTTGCCTTGAGTGCTTCAAGTAGTGTGTGCCCGTCTGTT
GTGTGACTCTGGTAACTAGAGATCCCTCAGACCCTTTTAGTCAGTGTGGAAAATCTCTAGCAGTGGCGCC
CGAACAGGGACTTGAAAGCGAAAGGGAAACCAGAGGAGCTCTCTCGACGCAGGACTCGGCTTGCTGAAGC
GCGCACGGCAAGAGGCGAGGGGCGGCGACTGGTGAGTACGCCAAAAATTTTGACTAGCGGAGGCTAGAAG
GAGAGAGATGGGTGCGAGAGCGTCAGTATTAAGCGGGGGAGAATTAGATCGCGATGGGAAAAAATTCGGT
TAAGGCCAGGGGGAAAGAAAAAATATAAATTAAAACATATAGTATGGGCAAGCAGGGAGCTAGAACGATT
CGCAGTTAATCCTGGCCTGTTAGAAACATCAGAAGGCTGTAGACAAATACTGGGACAGCTACAACCATCC
CTTCAGACAGGATCAGAAGAACTTAGATCATTATATAATACAGTAGCAACCCTCTATTGTGTGCATCAAA
GGATAGAGATAAAAGACACCAAGGAAGCTTTAGACAAGATAGAGGAAGAGCAAAACAAAAGTAAGACCAC
CGCACAGCAAGCGGCCGCTGATCTTCAGACCTGGAGGAGGAGATATGAGGGACAATTGGAGAAGTGAATT
ATATAAATATAAAGTAGTAAAAATTGAACCATTAGGAGTAGCACCCACCAAGGCAAAGAGAAGAGTGGTG
CAGAGAGAAAAAAGAGCAGTGGGAATAGGAGCTTTGTTCCTTGGGTTCTTGGGAGCAGCAGGAAGCACTA
TGGGCGCAGCGTCAATGACGCTGACGGTACAGGCCAGACAATTATTGTCTGGTATAGTGCAGCAGCAGAA
CAATTTGCTGAGGGCTATTGAGGCGCAACAGCATCTGTTGCAACTCACAGTCTGGGGCATCAAGCAGCTC
CAGGCAAGAATCCTGGCTGTGGAAAGATACCTAAAGGATCAACAGCTCCTGGGGATTTGGGGTTGCTCTG
GAAAACTCATTTGCACCACTGCTGTGCCTTGGAATGCTAGTTGGAGTAATAAATCTCTGGAACAGATTTG
GAATCACACGACCTGGATGGAGTGGGACAGAGAAATTAACAATTACACAAGCTTAATACACTCCTTAATT
GAAGAATCGCAAAACCAGCAAGAAAAGAATGAACAAGAATTATTGGAATTAGATAAATGGGCAAGTTTGT
GGAATTGGTTTAACATAACAAATTGGCTGTGGTATATAAAATTATTCATAATGATAGTAGGAGGCTTGGT
AGGTTTAAGAATAGTTTTTGCTGTACTTTCTATAGTGAATAGAGTTAGGCAGGGATATTCACCATTATCG
TTTCAGACCCACCTCCCAACCCCGAGGGGACCCAGAGAGGGCCTATTTCCCATGATTCCTTCATATTTGC
ATATACGATACAAGGCTGTTAGAGAGATAATTAGAATTAATTTGACTGTAAACACAAAGATATTAGTACA
AAATACGTGACGTAGAAAGTAATAATTTCTTGGGTAGTTTGCAGTTTTAAAATTATGTTTTAAAATGGAC
TATCATATGCTTACCGTAACTTGAAAGTATTTCGATTTCTTGGCTTTATATATCTTGTGGAAAGGACGAA
ACACCGGGCCGAATCGATGCCACCGGTTTTAGAGCTAGAAATAGCAAGTTAAAATAAGGCTAGTCCGTTA
TCAACTTGAAAAAGTGGCACCGAGTCGGTGCTTTTTTGAATTCTAGATCTTGAGACAAATGGCAGTATTC
ATCCACAATTTTAAAAGAAAAGGGGGGATTGGGGGGTACAGTGCAGGGGAAAGAATAGTAGACATAATAG
CAACAGACATACAAACTAAAGAATTACAAAAACAAATTACAAAAATTCAAAATTTTCGGGTTTATTACAG
GGACAGCAGAGATCCACTTTGGCGCCGGCTCGAGTGGCTCCGGTGCCCGTCAGTGGGCAGAGCGCACATC
GCCCACAGTCCCCGAGAAGTTGGGGGGAGGGGTCGGCAATTGAACCGGTGCCTAGAGAAGGTGGCGCGGG
GTAAACTGGGAAAGTGATGTCGTGTACTGGCTCCGCCTTTTTCCCGAGGGTGGGGGAGAACCGTATATAA
GTGCAGTAGTCGCCGTGAACGTTCTTTTTCGCAACGGGTTTGCCGCCAGAACACAGGTGTCGTGACGCGG
GATCCGCCACCATGACCGAGTACAAGCCCACGGTGCGCCTCGCCACCCGCGACGACGTCCCCAGGGCCGT
ACGCACCCTCGCCGCCGCGTTCGCCGACTACCCCGCCACGCGCCACACCGTCGATCCGGACCGCCACATC
GAGCGGGTCACCGAGCTGCAAGAACTCTTCCTCACGCGCGTCGGGCTCGACATCGGCAAGGTGTGGGTCG
CGGACGACGGCGCCGCGGTGGCGGTCTGGACCACGCCGGAGAGCGTCGAAGCGGGGGCGGTGTTCGCCGA
GATCGGCCCGCGCATGGCCGAGTTGAGCGGTTCCCGGCTGGCCGCGCAGCAACAGATGGAAGGCCTCCTG
GCGCCGCACCGGCCCAAGGAGCCCGCGTGGTTCCTGGCCACCGTCGGAGTCTCGCCCGACCACCAGGGCA
AGGGTCTGGGCAGCGCCGTCGTGCTCCCCGGAGTGGAGGCGGCCGAGCGCGCCGGGGTGCCCGCCTTCCT
GGAGACCTCCGCGCCCCGCAACCTCCCCTTCTACGAGCGGCTCGGCTTCACCGTCACCGCCGACGTCGAG
GTGCCCGAAGGACCGCGCACCTGGTGCATGACCCGCAAGCCCGGTGCCTGAACGCGTTAAGTCGACAATC
AACCTCTGGATTACAAAATTTGTGAAAGATTGACTGGTATTCTTAACTATGTTGCTCCTTTTACGCTATG
TGGATACGCTGCTTTAATGCCTTTGTATCATGCTATTGCTTCCCGTATGGCTTTCATTTTCTCCTCCTTG
TATAAATCCTGGTTGCTGTCTCTTTATGAGGAGTTGTGGCCCGTTGTCAGGCAACGTGGCGTGGTGTGCA
CTGTGTTTGCTGACGCAACCCCCACTGGTTGGGGCATTGCCACCACCTGTCAGCTCCTTTCCGGGACTTT
CGCTTTCCCCCTCCCTATTGCCACGGCGGAACTCATCGCCGCCTGCCTTGCCCGCTGCTGGACAGGGGCT
CGGCTGTTGGGCACTGACAATTCCGTGGTGTTGTCGGGGAAATCATCGTCCTTTCCTTGGCTGCTCGCCT
GTGTTGCCACCTGGATTCTGCGCGGGACGTCCTTCTGCTACGTCCCTTCGGCCCTCAATCCAGCGGACCT
TCCTTCCCGCGGCCTGCTGCCGGCTCTGCGGCCTCTTCCGCGTCTTCGCCTTCGCCCTCAGACGAGTCGG
ATCTCCCTTTGGGCCGCCTCCCCGCGTCGACTTTAAGACCAATGACTTACAAGGCAGCTGTAGATCTTAG
CCACTTTTTAAAAGAAAAGGGGGGACTGGAAGGGCTAATTCACTCCCAACGAAGACAAGATCTGCTTTTT
GCTTGTACTGGGTCTCTCTGGTTAGACCAGATCTGAGCCTGGGAGCTCTCTGGCTAACTAGGGAACCCAC
TGCTTAAGCCTCAATAAAGCTTGCCTTGAGTGCTTCAAGTAGTGTGTGCCCGTCTGTTGTGTGACTCTGG
TAACTAGAGATCCCTCAGACCCTTTTAGTCAGTGTGGAAAATCTCTAGCAGTACGTATAGTAGTTCATGT
CATCTTATTATTCAGTATTTATAACTTGCAAAGAAATGAATATCAGAGAGTGAGAGGAACTTGTTTATTG
CAGCTTATAATGGTTACAAATAAAGCAATAGCATCACAAATTTCACAAATAAAGCATTTTTTTCACTGCA
TTCTAGTTGTGGTTTGTCCAAACTCATCAATGTATCTTATCATGTCTGGCTCTAGCTATCCCGCCCCTAA
CTCCGCCCATCCCGCCCCTAACTCCGCCCAGTTCCGCCCATTCTCCGCCCCATGGCTGACTAATTTTTTT
TATTTATGCAGAGGCCGAGGCCGCCTCGGCCTCTGAGCTATTCCAGAAGTAGTGAGGAGGCTTTTTTGGA
GGCCTAGGGACGTACCCAATTCGCCCTATAGTGAGTCGTATTACGCGCGCTCACTGGCCGTCGTTTTACA
ACGTCGTGACTGGGAAAACCCTGGCGTTACCCAACTTAATCGCCTTGCAGCACATCCCCCTTTCGCCAGC
TGGCGTAATAGCGAAGAGGCCCGCACCGATCGCCCTTCCCAACAGTTGCGCAGCCTGAATGGCGAATGGG
[124 nt withheld, positions 4621-4744]
C
[91 nt withheld, positions 4746-4836]
A
[49 nt withheld, positions 4838-4886]
CCTTTGACGTTGGAGTCCACGTTCTTT
[37 nt withheld, positions 4914-4950]
ACCCTATCTCGGTCTATTCTTTTGATTTATAAGGGATTTTGCCGATTTCGGCCTATTGGTTAAAAAATGA
GCTGATTTAACAAAAATTTAACGCGAATTTTAACAAAATATTAACGCTTACAATTTAGGTGGCACTTTTC
GGGGAAATGTGCGCGGAACCCCTATTTGTTTATTTTTCTAAATACATTCAAATATGTATCCGCTCATGAG
ACAATAACCCTGATAAATGCTTCAATAATATTGAAAAAGGAAGAGTATGAGTATTCAACATTTCCGTGTC
GCCCTTATTCCCTTTTTTGCGGCATTTTGCCTTCCTGTTTTTGCTCACCCAGAAACGCTGGTGAAAGTAA
AAGATGCTGAAGATCAGTTGGGTGCACGAGTGGGTTACATCGAACTGGATCTCAACAGCGGTAAGATCCT
TGAGAGTTTTCGCCCCGAAGAACGTTTTCCAATGATGAGCACTTTTAAAGTTCTGCTATGTGGCGCGGTA
TTATCCCGTATTGACGCCGGGCAAGAGCAACTCGGTCGCCGCATACACTATTCTCAGAATGACTTGGTTG
AGTACTCACCAGTCACAGAAAAGCATCTTACGGATGGCATGACAGTAAGAGAATTATGCAGTGCTGCCAT
AACCATGAGTGATAACACTGCGGCCAACTTACTTCTGACAACGATCGGAGGACCGAAGGAGCTAACCGCT
TTTTTGCACAACATGGGGGATCATGTAACTCGCCTTGATCGTTGGGAACCGGAGCTGAATGAAGCCATAC
CAAACGACGAGCGTGACACCACGATGCCTGTAGCAATGGCAACAACGTTGCGCAAACTATTAACTGGCGA
ACTACTTACTCTAGCTTCCCGGCAACAATTAATAGACTGGATGGAGGCGGATAAAGTTGCAGGACCACTT
CTGCGCTCGGCCCTTCCGGCTGGCTGGTTTATTGCTGATAAATCTGGAGCCGGTGAGCGTGGGTCTCGCG
GTATCATTGCAGCACTGGGGCCAGATGGTAAGCCCTCCCGTATCGTAGTTATCTACACGACGGGGAGTCA
GGCAACTATGGATGAACGAAATAGACAGATCGCTGAGATAGGTGCCTCACTGATTAAGCATTGGTAACTG
TCAGACCAAGTTTACTCATATATACTTTAGATTGATTTAAAACTTCATTTTTAATTTAAAAGGATCTAGG
TGAAGATCCTTTTTGATAATCTCATGACCAAAATCCCTTAACGTGAGTTTTCGTTCCACTGAGCGTCAGA
CCCCGTAGAAAAGATCAAAGGATCTTCTTGAGATCCTTTTTTTCTGCGCGTAATCTGCTGCTTGCAAACA
AAAAAACCACCGCTACCAGCGGTGGTTTGTTTGCCGGATCAAGAGCTACCAACTCTTTTTCCGAAGGTAA
CTGGCTTCAGCAGAGCGCAGATACCAAATACTGTTCTTCTAGTGTAGCCGTAGTTAGGCCACCACTTCAA
GAACTCTGTAGCACCGCCTACATACCTCGCTCTGCTAATCCTGTTACCAGTGGCTGCTGCCAGTGGCGAT
AAGTCGTGTCTTACCGGGTTGGACTCAAGACGATAGTTACCGGATAAGGCGCAGCGGTCGGGCTGAACGG
GGGGTTCGTGCACACAGCCCAGCTTGGAGCGAACGACCTACACCGAACTGAGATACCTACAGCGTGAGCT
ATGAGAAAGCGCCACGCTTCCCGAAGGGAGAAAGGCGGACAGGTATCCGGTAAGCGGCAGGGTCGGAACA
GGAGAGCGCACGAGGGAGCTTCCAGGGGGAAACGCCTGGTATCTTTATAGTCCTGTCGGGTTTCGCCACC
TCTGACTTGAGCGTCGATTTTTGTGATGCTCGTCAGGGGGGCGGAGCCTATGGAAAAACGCCAGCAACGC
GGCCTTTTTACGGTTCCTGGCCTTTTGCTGGCCTTTTGCTCACATGTTCTTTCCTGCGTTATCCCCTGAT
TCTGTGGATAACCGTATTACCGCCTTTGAGTGAGCTGATACCGCTCGCCGCAGCCGAACGACCGAGCGCA
GCGAGTCAGTGAGCGAGGAAGCGGAAGAGCGCCCAATACGCAAACCGCCTCTCCCCGCGCGTTGGCCGAT
TCATTAATGCAGCTGGCACGACAGGTTTCCCGACTGGAAAGCGGGCAGTGAGCGCAACGCAATTAATGTG
AGTTAGCTCACTCATTAGGCACCCCAGGCTTTACACTTTATGCTTCCGGCTCGTATGTTGTGTGGAATTG
TGAGCGGATAACAATTTCACACAGGAAACAGCTATGACCATGATTACGCCAAGCGCGCAATTAACCCTCA
CTAAAGGGAACAAAAGCTGGAGCTGCAAGC
